>Addgene plasmid | HSP70l-APEX2-GBP in pDEST-Tol2-pA2-acrys-mCherry | analyzer sequence | sequence record 127756
CCACCTAAATTGTAAGCGTTAATATTTTGTTAAAATTCGCGTTAAATTTTTGTTAAATCAGCTCATTTTT
TAACCAATAGGCCGAAATCGGCAAAATCCCTTATAAATCAAAAGAATAGACCGAGATAGGGT
[37 nt withheld, positions 133-169]
AAAGAACGTGGACTCCAACGTCAAAGG
[32 nt withheld, positions 197-228]
GCTGGCTAAGAACTCATCAGCCTCCCCGGTCCATCTACCCACGTACCAATGCACCAATTGGCCACAATGA
CGGCTACTACATGGTGCCATTCCTTCCTCTTTATAGGAATGGAGACTACCTCCTGTCCAACAAGGCTCTT
GGATACGAGTACGCCTACCTGTTGGACCCAGGTCATTGCACAACACCAGAAATGCCCTCTGATCTGCAAA
AGACGTGAATATCTGTTCAGACACCCATATCCACTCTGTTCCACACAGGTCAGAGGTTTGTCCAGGAGTT
CTTGACAGAGGTGTAAAAAGTACTCAAAAATTTTACTCAAGTGAAAGTACAAGTACTTAGGGAAAATTTT
ACTCAATTAAAAGTAAAAGTATCTGGCTAGAATCTTACTTGAGTAAAAGTAAAAAAGTACTCCATTAAAA
TTGTACTTGAGTATTAAGGAAGTAAAAGTAAAAGCAAGAAAGAAAACTAGAGATTCTTGTTTAAGCTTTT
AATCTCAAAAAACATTAAATGAAATGCATACAAGGTTTTATCCTGCTTTAGAACTGTTTGTATTTAATTA
TCAAACTATAAGACAGACAATCTAATGCCAGTACACGCTACTCAAAGTTGTAAAACCTCAGATTTAACTT
CAGTAGAAGCTGATTCTCAAAATTGTTAGTGTCAAGCCTAGCTCTTTTGGGGCTGAAAAGCAATCCTGCA
GTGCTGAAAAGCCTCTCACAGGCAGCCGATGCGGGAAGAGGTGTATTAGTCTTGATAGAGAGGCTGCAAA
TAGCAGGAAACGTGAGCAGAGACTCCCTGGTGTCTGAAACACAGGCCCATTTACGCCTTAAGATACATTG
ATGAGTTTGGACAAACCACAACTAGAATGCAGTGAAAAAAATGCTTTATTTGTGAAATTTGTGATGCTAT
TGCTTTATTTGTAACCATTATAAGCTGCAATAAACAAGTTAACAACAACAATTGCATTCATTTTATGTTT
CAGGTTCAGGGGGAGGTGTGGGAGGTTTTTTAAAGCAAGTAAAACCTCTACAAATGTGGTATGGCTGATT
ATGATCTAGAGTCGCGGCCGCTTTACTTGTACAGCTCGTCCATGCCGCCGGTGGAGTGGTGGCCCTCGGC
GCGCTCGTACTGTTCCACGATGGTGTAGTCCTCGTTGTGGGAGGTGATGTCCAGCTTGATGTTGACGTTG
TAGGCGCCGGGCAGCTGCACGGGCTTCTTGGCCTTGTAGGTGGTCTTGACCTCGGCGTCGTAGTGGCCGC
CGTCCTTCAGCTTCAGCCTCTGCTTGATCTCGCCCTTCAGGGCGCCGTCCTCGGGGTACATCCGCTCGGA
GGAGGCCTCCCAGCCCATGGTCTTCTTCTGCATTACGGGGCCGTCGGAGGGGAAGTTGGTGCCGCGCAGC
TTCACCTTGTAGATGAACTCGCCGTCCTGCAGGGAGGAGTCCTGGGTCACGGTCACCACGCCGCCGTCCT
CGAAGTTCATCACGCGCTCCCACTTGAAGCCCTCGGGGAAGGACAGCTTCAAGTAGTCGGGGATGTCGGC
GGGGTGCTTCACGTAGGCCTTGGAGCCGTACATGAACTGAGGGGACAGGATGTCCCAGGCGAAGGGCAGG
GGGCCGCCCTTGGTCACCTTCAGCTTGGCGGTCTGGGTGCCCTCGTAGGGGCGGCCCTCGCCCTCGCCCT
CGATCTCGAACTCGTGGCCGTTCACGGAGCCCTCCATGTGCACCTTGAAGCGCATGAACTCCTTGATGAT
GGCCATGTTGTCATCCTCGCCCTTGCTCACCATGGTGGCGACCGGTAATGTCAGACCTGGTAACTCCTTA
CTGTAACTTATTGCACCTGATGAACAAAAGATGTGAACTGAACGCAAGTAGGAGGCTAATAGAGGCTAGT
ACAGTACAAAGATCCCCAAATGATGTGTGCCGGCCTTAGTGGAGGCAGACCCCTGGTTATATACCTGTGC
TGCAGAAAGAGGGGCTTACAAATGGATCTCTCTGGAATGGCATTATCTCATGGTGGGAACAGTGTTGTCA
GCAGAATCAGCGGGGTGGACTCTGACCTGAGAATGACAGTCTAGCACTGAATGGCTCAGACAATACTCTT
GTGGCCAACTATCACCGGAAAATAAGTGCCTGCCAAAACAAACCAGACCAGATGAAGCTACATGGCTGTA
GAACGTCAGTATTTAATGTGTTGTGGCCACTTGGTTCACCAGATTTAAGAGCTAATTTTTTTAAATATCA
CAGATAATCAATCGCTTTTTTTTTTCTTGACTGAAAAGCTTAGACTGGAAAATTCTTTGAAAAAGTTTGC
ACTACAGAAAATAAATACATAACATCCTGCACTGAATGCACACTATTAATAGAAAAGAGAGCATTATTGT
AGGAAATGTATTGTATATGTACATTCTGTGCATTTCACAATTTTCTCGAGCAGGAAACAGCTATGACCAT
GATTACGCCAAGCTATCAACTTTGTATAGAAAAGTTGCTTCAGGGGTGTCGCTTGGTTATTTCCAAAAAT
CAAATTAATTTTATTAAACTATTAGAACGAGCATGTTTTGTCTATATGCTACAGAAGATAAAAAATAATA
GGAGTTAACAGTTATAAAACAACACACTTTGTTTCTATTGATTGTTGACCACACTGGGGTCTCATTAAGT
TAGATTAAAGACACACTAACTGGGTCAAAAGCAGCAGATTGATTTCATAGCACCAGGGTAAACTTTCTAA
CACTTTTACGGCAATCATATACATTAAAATTAAATACAGACCACGACTGAACAAGGAGGATGATCTCCAA
TATTAAACAAAGAGACTTGTGCCTATTTCTCTGAGGGTAAACATGACCTCTCAAGTTAGCAAGTTGGTTT
TAACACTACAAAAATAGTTAAGACTGCAATCCCAGAATAAAGTATTGGTTTTAACCAATCAATATAGTAC
AGTAAACATCCATTTGTTTTGTTGAAACGTTAAACAAATCTGACCAAAGCTATTAGCTTATATAAAACAG
GTTTGCCTTCTATGTAGCTGAAAACACCACAGGCCCGATTTTGCTACTGTGTAAAACATTTCAGCAAGAT
TTTTTTATTGCATTTTTTTTTACTGAATCGTTCAAACATTTTATCATTTTAGTTTGTTCATTCATTGCAA
CTGGAAAAACAACACATCACACAACCGCACATATTTCAGCAATAAGTACAATAAAACACTCAAATAAAAA
AAACATTTTAAATCTCTTTGTATTTTTGACCGCTGTTTCGCGTAATTTCACGGTAAAACTCTGGAAATCT
CCACTACATTCCTCTCAGCGGCTCCTCTCAATGACAGCTGAAGAAGTGACGCGGCTGCCTGCTGTGTTTT
GATTGGTCGAATTCACTGGAGGCTTCCAGAACAGTGTAGAGTCTGAACGGGTGCGCGCTCTGCTGTATTT
AAAGGGCGAAAGAGAGACCGCAGAGAAACTCAACCGAAGAGAAGCGACTTGACAAAGAAGAAAAGAGCAG
CCTGACAGGACTTTTTCCCCGACGAGGTGTTTATTCGCTCTATTTAAGAATCTACTGTAAGGTAAGTCTC
AATATATTGTACTCTATTGGCTAATCAGAATTATATAGAGATTATATGTACTTAATGTCAAAAAATCAAC
TTTGTATATGTAATCTTTTTACATGTGGACTGCCTATGTTCATCTTATTTTAGGTCTACTAGAAAATTAT
ATTTCCCGTTTTCACAATAAGGATTTTTAAAAAAAGCAATGAACAGACGGGCATTTACTTTATGTTGCTG
ACATTATTTTATATGAGCATAATAACCATAAATACTAGCAAATGTCCTAAATGAATTTGTGTTAATGTTG
TCTACAAAAGAAAATTAGCGTTTTACTTGTACAACTAATAATAACTTGGTTATTAAGAGAATTTCACTTG
TTGACTAGAAAAATCCTTTCATAATGAAACAATTGCACCATAAATTGTATAAATATAAAATTAATTCTAA
TTGTTTTTTTTTCCTGCCAAGTTTGTACAAAAAAGCAGGCTGCCACCATGGGAAAGTCTTACCCAACTGT
GAGTGCTGATTACCAGGACGCCGTTGAGAAGGCGAAGAAGAAGCTCAGAGGCTTCATCGCTGAGAAGAGA
TGCGCTCCTCTAATGCTCCGTTTGGCATTCCACTCTGCTGGAACCTTTGACAAGGGCACGAAGACCGGTG
GACCCTTCGGAACCATCAAGCACCCTGCCGAACTGGCTCACAGCGCTAACAACGGTCTTGACATCGCTGT
TAGGCTTTTGGAGCCACTCAAGGCGGAGTTCCCTATTTTGAGCTACGCCGATTTCTACCAGTTGGCTGGC
GTTGTTGCCGTTGAGGTCACGGGTGGACCTAAGGTTCCATTCCACCCTGGAAGAGAGGACAAGCCTGAGC
CACCACCAGAGGGTCGCTTGCCCGATCCCACTAAGGGTTCTGACCATTTGAGAGATGTGTTTGGCAAAGC
TATGGGGCTTACTGACCAAGATATCGTTGCTCTATCTGGGGGTCACACTATTGGAGCTGCACACAAGGAG
CGTTCTGGATTTGAGGGTCCCTGGACCTCTAATCCTCTTATTTTCGACAACTCATACTTCACGGAGTTGT
TGAGTGGTGAGAAGGAAGGTCTCCTTCAGCTACCTTCTGACAAGGCTCTTTTGTCTGACCCTGTATTCCG
CCCTCTCGTTGACAAATATGCAGCGGACGAAGATGCCTTCTTTGCTGATTACGCTGAGGCTCACCAAAAG
CTTTCCGAGCTTGGGTTTGCTGATGCCGACCCAGCTTTCTTGTACAAAGTGGTGCAGGTGCAGCTGGTGG
AGTCTGGAGGAGCTCTGGTGCAGCCTGGAGGAAGCCTGCGCCTGAGCTGTGCAGCTAGCGGATTTCCTGT
GAACCGCTACAGCATGCGCTGGTACCGCCAGGCTCCTGGTAAAGAGCGCGAGTGGGTGGCTGGAATGAGC
AGCGCTGGAGATCGCAGCAGCTACGAGGACAGCGTGAAAGGACGCTTTACAATCAGCCGCGATGATGCTC
GCAACACAGTGTACCTGCAGATGAACTCTCTGAAACCTGAGGACACTGCTGTGTACTACTGTAACGTGAA
CGTGGGTTTCGAGTACTGGGGACAGGGAACACAGGTGACAGTGAGCTCTTGACAACTTTATTATACATAG
TTGATAATTCACTGGCCGTCGTTTTACGGTACCATCGATGATGATCCAGACATGATAAGATACATTGATG
AGTTTGGACAAACCACAACTAGAATGCAGTGAAAAAAATGCTTTATTTGTGAAATTTGTGATGCTATTGC
TTTATTTGTAACCATTATAAGCTGCAATAAACAAGTTAACAACAACAATTGCATTCATTTTATGTTTCAG
GTTCAGGGGGAGGTGTGGGAGGTTTTTTAAAGCAAGTAAAACCTCTACAAATGTGGTATGGCTGATTATG
ATCCTCTAGATCAGATCTGCGAAGATACGGCCACGGGTGCTCTTGATCCTGTGGCTGATTTTGGACTGTG
CTGCTCGCAGCTGCTGATGAATCACATACTTCCTCCATTTTCTTCCACTGATTGACTGTTATAATTTCCC
TAATTTCCAGGTCAAGGTGCTGTGCATTGTGGTAATAGATGTGACATGACGTCACTTCCAAAGGACCAAT
GAACATGTCTGACCAATTTCATATAATGTGAAAACGATTTTCATAGGCAGAATAAATAACATTTAAATTA
AACTGGGCATCAGCGCAATTCAATTGGTTTGGTAATAGCAAGGGAAAATAGAATGAAGTGATCTCCAAAA
AATAAGTACTTTTTGACTGTAAATAAAATTGTAAGGAGTAAAAAGTACTTTTTTTTCTAAAAAAATGTAA
TTAAGTAAAAGTAAAAGTATTGATTTTTAATTGTACTCAAGTAAAGTAAAAATCCCCAAAAATAATACTT
AAGTACAGTAATCAAGTAAAATTACTCAAGTACTTTACACCTCTGGTTCTTGACCCCCTACCTTCAGCAA
GCCCAGCAGATCCACTAGTTCTAGAGCGGCCGCCACCGCGGTGGAGCTCCAGCTTTTGTTCCCTTTAGTG
AGGGTTAATTGCGCGCTTGGCGTAATCATGGTCATAGCTGTTTCCTGTGTGAAATTGTTATCCGCTCACA
ATTCCACACAACATACGAGCCGGAAGCATAAAGTGTAAAGCCTGGGGTGCCTAATGAGTGAGCTAACTCA
CATTAATTGCGTTGCGCTCACTGCCCGCTTTCCAGTCGGGAAACCTGTCGTGCCAGCTGCATTAATGAAT
CGGCCAACGCGCGGGGAGAGGCGGTTTGCGTATTGGGCGCTCTTCCGCTTCCTCGCTCACTGACTCGCTG
CGCTCGGTCGTTCGGCTGCGGCGAGCGGTATCAGCTCACTCAAAGGCGGTAATACGGTTATCCACAGAAT
CAGGGGATAACGCAGGAAAGAACATGTGAGCAAAAGGCCAGCAAAAGGCCAGGAACCGTAAAAAGGCCGC
GTTGCTGGCGTTTTTCCATAGGCTCCGCCCCCCTGACGAGCATCACAAAAATCGACGCTCAAGTCAGAGG
TGGCGAAACCCGACAGGACTATAAAGATACCAGGCGTTTCCCCCTGGAAGCTCCCTCGTGCGCTCTCCTG
TTCCGACCCTGCCGCTTACCGGATACCTGTCCGCCTTTCTCCCTTCGGGAAGCGTGGCGCTTTCTCATAG
CTCACGCTGTAGGTATCTCAGTTCGGTGTAGGTCGTTCGCTCCAAGCTGGGCTGTGTGCACGAACCCCCC
GTTCAGCCCGACCGCTGCGCCTTATCCGGTAACTATCGTCTTGAGTCCAACCCGGTAAGACACGACTTAT
CGCCACTGGCAGCAGCCACTGGTAACAGGATTAGCAGAGCGAGGTATGTAGGCGGTGCTACAGAGTTCTT
GAAGTGGTGGCCTAACTACGGCTACACTAGAAGGACAGTATTTGGTATCTGCGCTCTGCTGAAGCCAGTT
ACCTTCGGAAAAAGAGTTGGTAGCTCTTGATCCGGCAAACAAACCACCGCTGGTAGCGGTGGTTTTTTTG
TTTGCAAGCAGCAGATTACGCGCAGAAAAAAAGGATCTCAAGAAGATCCTTTGATCTTTTCTACGGGGTC
TGACGCTCAGTGGAACGAAAACTCACGTTAAGGGATTTTGGTCATGAGATTATCAAAAAGGATCTTCACC
TAGATCCTTTTAAATTAAAAATGAAGTTTTAAATCAATCTAAAGTATATATGAGTAAACTTGGTCTGACA
GTTACCAATGCTTAATCAGTGAGGCACCTATCTCAGCGATCTGTCTATTTCGTTCATCCATAGTTGCCTG
ACTCCCCGTCGTGTAGATAACTACGATACGGGAGGGCTTACCATCTGGCCCCAGTGCTGCAATGATACCG
CGAGACCCACGCTCACCGGCTCCAGATTTATCAGCAATAAACCAGCCAGCCGGAAGGGCCGAGCGCAGAA
GTGGTCCTGCAACTTTATCCGCCTCCATCCAGTCTATTAATTGTTGCCGGGAAGCTAGAGTAAGTAGTTC
GCCAGTTAATAGTTTGCGCAACGTTGTTGCCATTGCTACAGGCATCGTGGTGTCACGCTCGTCGTTTGGT
ATGGCTTCATTCAGCTCCGGTTCCCAACGATCAAGGCGAGTTACATGATCCCCCATGTTGTGCAAAAAAG
CGGTTAGCTCCTTCGGTCCTCCGATCGTTGTCAGAAGTAAGTTGGCCGCAGTGTTATCACTCATGGTTAT
GGCAGCACTGCATAATTCTCTTACTGTCATGCCATCCGTAAGATGCTTTTCTGTGACTGGTGAGTACTCA
ACCAAGTCATTCTGAGAATAGTGTATGCGGCGACCGAGTTGCTCTTGCCCGGCGTCAATACGGGATAATA
CCGCGCCACATAGCAGAACTTTAAAAGTGCTCATCATTGGAAAACGTTCTTCGGGGCGAAAACTCTCAAG
GATCTTACCGCTGTTGAGATCCAGTTCGATGTAACCCACTCGTGCACCCAACTGATCTTCAGCATCTTTT
ACTTTCACCAGCGTTTCTGGGTGAGCAAAAACAGGAAGGCAAAATGCCGCAAAAAAGGGAATAAGGGCGA
CACGGAAATGTTGAATACTCATACTCTTCCTTTTTCAATATTATTGAAGCATTTATCAGGGTTATTGTCT
CATGAGCGGATACATATTTGAATGTATTTAGAAAAATAAACAAATAGGGGTTCCGCGCACATTTCCCCGA
AAAGTG
Features (pLannotate 1.2.2; 23 found; start..end, strand, type, name):
      7..228     -  rep_origin     M13 ori (fragment) (sequence partly withheld): M13 bacteriophage origin of replication; arrow indicates direction of (+) strand synthesis
    228..515     +  CDS            tyr (fragment) (sequence partly withheld): TYRO_ORYLA - Also known as tyro. Experimental evidence at transcript level: Swiss-Prot protein existence level 2. This is a copper-containing oxidase that functions in the formation of pigments such as melanins and other polyphenolic compounds. From Oryzias latipes (Japanese rice fish) (Japanese killifish).
   1057..1178    -  polyA_signal   SV40 poly(A) signal: SV40 polyadenylation signal
   1201..1284    -  CDS            large T antigen (fragment): large T antigen from SV40 (simian virus 40)
   1304..2011    -  CDS            mCherry: mCherry is a basic (constitutively fluorescent) red fluorescent protein published in 2004, derived from Discosoma sp.. It is reported to be a very rapidly-maturing monomer with low acid sensitivity.
   2695..2715    +  protein_bind   attB4: mutant version of attB; core recombination site for the Gateway® BP reaction BP Clonase™
   4236..4256    +  protein_bind   attB1: mutant version of attB; core recombination site for the Gateway® BP reaction BP Clonase™
   4266..5015    +  CDS            APEX2: soybean ascorbate peroxidase, engineered to serve as a monomeric tag for electron microscopy and live-cell proteomics (Lam et al., 2015) more active than the original APEX due to the A134P mutation
   5017..5041    -  protein_bind   attB2: mutant version of attB; recombination site for the Gateway® BP reaction BP Clonase™
   5028..5384    +  CDS            vsfGFP-9 (fragment): vsfGFP-9 is a basic (constitutively fluorescent) green fluorescent protein published in 2015, derived from Aequorea victoria. It has low acid sensitivity.
   5391..5411    -  protein_bind   attB3: mutant version of attB; core recombination site for the Gateway® BP reaction BP Clonase™
   5415..5435    +  CDS            lacZα (fragment): LacZα fragment of β-galactosidase; lacZ fragment
   5451..5585    -  polyA_signal   SV40 poly(A) signal: SV40 polyadenylation signal
   5608..5691    -  CDS            large T antigen (fragment): large T antigen from SV40 (simian virus 40)
   6257..6297    -  misc_feature   MCS (fragment): pBluescript multiple cloning site
   6310..6328    -  promoter       T3 promoter: promoter for bacteriophage T3 RNA polymerase
   6373..6389    -  protein_bind   lac operator: The lac repressor binds to the lac operator to inhibit transcription in E. coli. This inhibition can be relieved by adding lactose or isopropyl-β-D-thiogalactopyranoside (IPTG). lac repressor encoded by lacI
   6397..6427    -  promoter       lac promoter: promoter for the E. coli lac operon
   6442..6463    -  protein_bind   CAP binding site: CAP binding activates transcription in the presence of cAMP. E. coli catabolite activator protein
   6476..6568    -  CDS            lacI (fragment): lac repressor; lacI; The lac repressor binds to the lac operator to inhibit transcription in E. coli. This inhibition can be relieved by adding lactose or isopropyl-β-D-thiogalactopyranoside (IPTG).
   6751..7339    -  rep_origin     ori: high-copy-number ColE1/pMB1/pBR322/pUC origin of replication
   7510..8370    -  CDS            AmpR: β-lactamase; bla; confers resistance to ampicillin, carbenicillin, and related antibiotics
   8371..8475    -  promoter       AmpR promoter: bla
